>Addgene plasmid #186184 | p256 | addgene full sequence | sequence record 373220 | Addgene NGS Result
TCGCGCGTTTCGGTGATGACGGTGAAAACCTCTGACACATGCAGCTCCCGGAGACGGTCACAGCTTGTCT
GTAAGCGGATGCCGGGAGCAGACAAGCCCGTCAGGGCGCGTCAGCGGGTGTTGGCGGGTGTCGGGGCTGG
CTTAACTATGCGGCATCAGAGCAGATTGTACTGAGAGTGCACCATATGCGGTGTGAAATACCGCACAGAT
GCGTAAGGAGAAAATACCGCATCAGGCGCCATTCGCCATTCAGGCTGCGCAACTGTTGGGAAGGGCGATC
GGTGCGGGCCTCTTCGCTATTACGCCAGCTGGCGAAAGGGGGATGTGCTGCAAGGCGATTAAGTTGGGTA
ACGCCAGGGTTTTCCCAGTCACGACGTTGTAAAACGACGGCCAGTGAATTCGAGCTCGGTACCTCGCGAA
TGCATCTAGATCCCGGGCCATCACCAGGATGACGCGCGGGCGCGATGAGATTGTTCAGCCTTGGCGAGAT
GGCTGACCCTAGCGGTGCTATGTAAGCGCTAGAAGGGAGACTCACGCAAGATTCCACCGGAGGTGGCCAG
CACGGGCCAAATGATCACCAAGTGGTGCTAGTCCCAGGGCTTGTGCTGGTACAGGAGATTGTCATACATA
CGAAGGTCTGACATAAGGTACTGAGTTCACTGCTAGACGGCTCATCCACCTGGCCTCTTGACAGTCAGTG
GGACACCGCATGTACGACCGCCTCCACCGTGCAGCAAACACGATGGAGCTGGTTCTTGATCTGTGCCCAG
CATGAGAGCTATATCATGCGGATGGAGCAGACCACGTTGGACGCCTCTAGGCCCGCGATTTCCACCGCGC
TCTAACCGCCAATACGCCGCCCGCGGACGGCTTTCTAGGGTTGCCATCATCCACTCCGTGCTGGTTGTTC
AAATTTGTAGTGGACCATGCTGAGTGGGTTTAGTATAAACTTCCCAACGATTTCTATAAGCGTTCCGCAT
CGAGTCTGAAGCACCGACGCCATGTATTGCGGTTATCCATACCTTCATAATACTTAGGGACAGCGCGGCT
AGTGATTGAACTAAGACAACCCAGGCTCTAGCATACGTTCCACACCCATTCGGAGTTGCAGCCTACATAT
GACAGTGCGGCAATATTCCGTATTCGCCTGAGCCTTGTCATTCTATCGCCGCGCGGACAACCGGAGACCG
ATGGTGCCTACCAGTGCCCGCGTTCTCGAACTGAATATGGAAACTCTGCAACACAAGATTGCAACCCTTA
TCGGGCTGCTGCGCCGTATGACTTGAATAAAGGGCCAGAGAGAAACTCCTATGCTAGAATGTGACCTATG
CCTGGCGTATTTAGTGTTCCCTTATTCTTAATAGTTTAGGATGTGATGTGTCTTGGCGGCGTTAAGGATA
CAGGGCAGGCATACTAAATCTGACTCGCAGATTAATAGACAGCCCGTGAGCCACTGTGTTATTTGCCCAC
GCCTGTGCGAGGGTTACCTCTAGGCACATCCCGAAGTGTAGGGCAACTACCTTCCGAGTGACTACTCCAG
CTATTGATGGCTTCTAGACCAAGATCCTGCTCGGAGTACAGTACAGTGCACTCACAACGGTTCGACCGAC
CGGCGGCATCCGCGCTGCGAACGGGATGTGATGACAAACGCTGGCACGGCGCTTGGGTGGTGCCTGGGCT
TGAGGGCCCACAAGGACGCCAACGCTGACCCGCTACATGACGGACTATAAGAATTTGAATTACATGACGA
GCCAGGCCTCCGCCCGTACTACCGGTGTCCGCCGCGATGCCAGCACCTCCGACGAGGATTGAATCCTCGA
GGATTGCATCGTCTCTACCTTCGTCTTGGTTCTGGTCCGAGCGGCGAGAGGACCTTCGTACCTACTTGGT
CCGCCACAATCCCTAGGCGTGGTTTACGAGCGAGTAACGGTATTACCGCATATTCCCACCGCAGCGGCCA
GAGCGTCTTCATTATTGGACACCCAGAGTATGCTACGGAACCCGCAAAGTGTCGAATTAGTTAAACGGTG
ACTCGGGACGCGCGGTCGCATGCGCAGCGCAGAACAGGCGCGATAGCGTTACCGTATTGATCCGCCGCTC
CGCTTCTCCGGCGGCGACAGCTTCGGGTGAGATCGTCACCGGACGGGTCGCAGCCGCGCTACTTATCGTG
AACCACCCACTACAAAGGAGACAGGCAAGCCGCGGAGCGCGGCATAACTCCTCATGGCTTGGAGGCCGCC
CAAGATGATAAGAGCCCGACGCGCCACTTCGTAAGCGGGGCAGCGGTTATTCGCGATTTGATTTAACACC
GAAGGGCTCGCGATACCGCCCACTTAACACCGGCTCTTTGCATCTCGTGAGACTGCTCATGTAATAAGTA
CAGCCCTGCTTACCTGATGGACCTCACGCGAGCTGCTACGACTCCCATGCAGCCCTGTTAATTAAATCGG
ATCCCGGGCCCGTCGACTGCAGAGGCCTGCATGCAAGCTTGGCGTAATCATGGTCATAGCTGTTTCCTGT
GTGAAATTGTTATCCGCTCACAATTCCACACAACATACGAGCCGGAAGCATAAAGTGTAAAGCCTGGGGT
GCCTAATGAGTGAGCTAACTCACATTAATTGCGTTGCGCTCACTGCCCGCTTTCCAGTCGGGAAACCTGT
CGTGCCAGCTGCATTAATGAATCGGCCAACGCGCGGGGAGAGGCGGTTTGCGTATTGGGCGCTCTTCCGC
TTCCTCGCTCACTGACTCGCTGCGCTCGGTCGTTCGGCTGCGGCGAGCGGTATCAGCTCACTCAAAGGCG
GTAATACGGTTATCCACAGAATCAGGGGATAACGCAGGAAAGAACATGTGAGCAAAAGGCCAGCAAAAGG
CCAGGAACCGTAAAAAGGCCGCGTTGCTGGCGTTTTTCCATAGGCTCCGCCCCCCTGACGAGCATCACAA
AAATCGACGCTCAAGTCAGAGGTGGCGAAACCCGACAGGACTATAAAGATACCAGGCGTTTCCCCCTGGA
AGCTCCCTCGTGCGCTCTCCTGTTCCGACCCTGCCGCTTACCGGATACCTGTCCGCCTTTCTCCCTTCGG
GAAGCGTGGCGCTTTCTCATAGCTCACGCTGTAGGTATCTCAGTTCGGTGTAGGTCGTTCGCTCCAAGCT
GGGCTGTGTGCACGAACCCCCCGTTCAGCCCGACCGCTGCGCCTTATCCGGTAACTATCGTCTTGAGTCC
AACCCGGTAAGACACGACTTATCGCCACTGGCAGCAGCCACTGGTAACAGGATTAGCAGAGCGAGGTATG
TAGGCGGTGCTACAGAGTTCTTGAAGTGGTGGCCTAACTACGGCTACACTAGAAGAACAGTATTTGGTAT
CTGCGCTCTGCTGAAGCCAGTTACCTTCGGAAAAAGAGTTGGTAGCTCTTGATCCGGCAAACAAACCACC
GCTGGTAGCGGTGGTTTTTTTGTTTGCAAGCAGCAGATTACGCGCAGAAAAAAAGGATCTCAAGAAGATC
CTTTGATCTTTTCTACGGGGTCTGACGCTCAGTGGAACGAAAACTCACGTTAAGGGATTTTGGTCATGAG
ATTATCAAAAAGGATCTTCACCTAGATCCTTTTAAATTAAAAATGAAGTTTTAAATCAATCTAAAGTATA
TATGAGTAAACTTGGTCTGACAGTTACCAATGCTTAATCAGTGAGGCACCTATCTCAGCGATCTGTCTAT
TTCGTTCATCCATAGTTGCCTGACTCCCCGTCGTGTAGATAACTACGATACGGGAGGGCTTACCATCTGG
CCCCAGTGCTGCAATGATACCGCGAGACCCACGCTCACCGGCTCCAGATTTATCAGCAATAAACCAGCCA
GCCGGAAGGGCCGAGCGCAGAAGTGGTCCTGCAACTTTATCCGCCTCCATCCAGTCTATTAATTGTTGCC
GGGAAGCTAGAGTAAGTAGTTCGCCAGTTAATAGTTTGCGCAACGTTGTTGCCATTGCTACAGGCATCGT
GGTGTCACGCTCGTCGTTTGGTATGGCTTCATTCAGCTCCGGTTCCCAACGATCAAGGCGAGTTACATGA
TCCCCCATGTTGTGCAAAAAAGCGGTTAGCTCCTTCGGTCCTCCGATCGTTGTCAGAAGTAAGTTGGCCG
CAGTGTTATCACTCATGGTTATGGCAGCACTGCATAATTCTCTTACTGTCATGCCATCCGTAAGATGCTT
TTCTGTGACTGGTGAGTACTCAACCAAGTCATTCTGAGAATAGTGTATGCGGCGACCGAGTTGCTCTTGC
CCGGCGTCAATACGGGATAATACCGCGCCACATAGCAGAACTTTAAAAGTGCTCATCATTGGAAAACGTT
CTTCGGGGCGAAAACTCTCAAGGATCTTACCGCTGTTGAGATCCAGTTCGATGTAACCCACTCGTGCACC
CAACTGATCTTCAGCATCTTTTACTTTCACCAGCGTTTCTGGGTGAGCAAAAACAGGAAGGCAAAATGCC
GCAAAAAAGGGAATAAGGGCGACACGGAAATGTTGAATACTCATACTCTTCCTTTTTCAATATTATTGAA
GCATTTATCAGGGTTATTGTCTCATGAGCGGATACATATTTGAATGTATTTAGAAAAATAAACAAATAGG
GGTTCCGCGCACATTTCCCCGAAAAGTGCCACCTGACGTCTAAGAAACCATTATTATCATGACATTAACC
TATAAAAATAGGCGTATCACGAGGCCCTTTCGTC
Features (pLannotate 1.2.2; 10 found; start..end, strand, type, name):
    137..236     +  misc_feature   bom (fragment): basis of mobility region from pBR322
    242..399     -  CDS            lacZα (fragment): LacZα fragment of β-galactosidase; lacZ fragment
   2527..2543    -  protein_bind   lac operator: The lac repressor binds to the lac operator to inhibit transcription in E. coli. This inhibition can be relieved by adding lactose or isopropyl-β-D-thiogalactopyranoside (IPTG). lac repressor encoded by lacI
   2551..2581    -  promoter       lac promoter: promoter for the E. coli lac operon
   2596..2617    -  protein_bind   CAP binding site: CAP binding activates transcription in the presence of cAMP. E. coli catabolite activator protein
   2630..2722    -  CDS            lacI (fragment): lac repressor; lacI; The lac repressor binds to the lac operator to inhibit transcription in E. coli. This inhibition can be relieved by adding lactose or isopropyl-β-D-thiogalactopyranoside (IPTG).
   2905..3493    -  rep_origin     ori: high-copy-number ColE1/pMB1/pBR322/pUC origin of replication
   3664..4524    -  CDS            AmpR: β-lactamase; bla; confers resistance to ampicillin, carbenicillin, and related antibiotics
   4525..4629    -  promoter       AmpR promoter: bla
   4724..35      +  CDS            rop (fragment) (across the origin): Rop protein, which maintains plasmids at low copy number; rop
