[The description below was written by a language model from this plasmid's Addgene catalogue record and pLannotate feature annotations shown in this document.]
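Description:
p256 is a high-copy bacterial cloning plasmid built on the commercial pUC57 backbone and carrying a single synthetic DNA insert, synDNA 256, of about 2 kb. It is propagated in E. coli through the pUC-type ColE1/pMB1 origin of replication and selected with ampicillin through the β-lactamase gene (AmpR) driven by its native bla promoter. The catalogue lists a total size of 4,709 bp, whereas the sequenced record is 4,724 nt, a small discrepancy that the record does not explain.

The annotated features are all backbone elements: the lac promoter with its CAP binding site and lac operator, a lacZα fragment, and short remnants of lacI, rop and the pBR322 bom region. No feature is called across the roughly 2 kb stretch between the lacZα fragment and the lac operator. This is consistent with the synthetic insert sitting in the cloning region and interrupting the lacZα reading frame, flanked by the standard M13-type sequencing primer sites. The insert is artificial in origin and was commercially synthesised. The record annotates no coding sequence, reporter or tag within it, and nothing indicates that it is meant to be expressed.

The stated purpose is a spike-in for shotgun metagenomic sequencing. The plasmid serves as a renewable source of a defined synthetic sequence, belonging to a synDNA spike-in method in which known amounts of such DNA are added to samples. Read counts can then be calibrated to give absolute rather than relative quantification.
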