Addgene plasmid #186184: p256
Purpose: Shotgun Metagenomic Spike-in
Depositing lab: Karsten Zengler. Depositing organization: University of California, San Diego (UCSD). Publication: synDNA-a Synthetic DNA Spike-in Method for Absolute Quantification of Shotgun Metagenomic Sequencing. Zaramela LS, Tjuanta M, Moyne O, Neal M, Zengler K. mSystems. 2022 Dec 20;7(6):e0044722. doi: 10.1128/msystems.00447-22. Epub 2022 Nov 1. PubMed 36317886.
Backbone
  Vector backbone: pUC57
  Backbone manufacturer: GenScript
  Backbone size w/o insert (bp): 2710
  Total vector size (bp): 4709
  Vector type: Synthetic Biology ; Cloning
Growth in bacteria
  Bacterial resistance: Ampicillin, 100 μg/mL
  Growth temperature: 37°C
  Growth strain: DH5alpha
  Copy number: High Copy
Gene/Insert
  Gene/Insert name: synDNA 256 (alt name: p256)
  Species: Synthetic
  Insert size (bp): 2000
  Cloning method: Ligation Independent Cloning
  Sequencing primers: 5′ GTAAAACGACGGCCAGTG; 3′ GGAAACAGCTATGACCATG
Resource information
  A portion of this plasmid was derived from a plasmid made by: The synthetic gene was manufactured by GenScript.
Terms and licenses: Academic/Nonprofit Terms; Industry Terms: Not Available to Industry
How to cite: p256 was a gift from Karsten Zengler (Addgene plasmid # 186184 ; http://n2t.net/addgene:186184 ; RRID:Addgene_186184)
